>Addgene plasmid #108446 | RCH1:HDT1,HDT2-RNAi | addgene partial sequence | sequence record 222847 | Addgene Partial NGS Result (backbone)
TCCTGAAGCTGTTCCTGCTCCTGCCCCTACTGCTGTTACTGCCAACGGAAATGCTGGAGCAGCTGTTGTC
AAGGCTGACACAAAGCCAAAGGCCAAACCTGCCGAAGTGAAGCCTGCAGAAGAGAAGCCTGAATCAGACG
AGGAAGATGAGTCTGATGATGAAGATGAGTCTGAAGAGGATGATGACTCTGAGAAAGGAATGGATGTTGA
TGAAGATGACTCAGATGATGACGAGGAGGAGGATTCTGAGGATGAAGAAGAGGAGGAGACTCCTAAGAAG
AAGGGTGGGCGCGCCGACCCAGCTTTCTTGTACAAAGTGGTGATATCCCGCGGGATCAGAAGCAACCTCA
TGGAAATGATGAGGTAAGGTTTCATACTCTTGCCTCTTCTTACGGCTTTCTGTGTCTTCACTGTAAGTTT
CTATGATTTGAGCCACCAATATATATGCTCTGGTGTGCTGAGTTATGTTTATCTGGTCACGCTTAGTGGG
TAAAATTATGCTTATTTTAGCATAAACTTTAATGAGATTAGGTTTTGTATCACACCGATCTTTAGTTGTT
TAGTAAGATGACAGAAATTCTTGGTAAAACACTCTAAATCGTCTTCTTTAGTGAAGTTTTCCTTAGAGTA
GCATAAATTTTGGCTTTTTTCTTGATGGTTGAATAAGGTGGCACTTGTTGGTATGAGACTTTATTGAGAG
TCATATTAAGCTGGATCCACGCGTTTACGCCCCGCCCTGCCACTCATCGCAGTACTGTTGTAATTCATTA
AGCATTCTGCCGACATGGAAGCCATCACAAACGGCATGATGAACCTGAATCGCCAGCGGCATCAGCACCT
TGTCGCCTTGCGTATAATATTTGCCCATGGTGAAAACGGGGGCGAAGAAGTTGTCCATATTGGCCACGTT
TAAATCAAAACTGGTGAAACTCACCCAGGGATTGGCTGAGACGAAAAACATATTCTCAATAAACCCTTTA
GGGAAATAGGCCAGGTTTTCACCGTAACACGCCACATCTTGCGAATATATGTGTAGAAACTGCCGGAAAT
CGTCGTGGTATTCACTCCAGAGCGATGAAAACGTTTCAGTTTGCTCATGGAAAACGGTGTAACAAGGGTG
AACACTATCCCATATCACCAGCTCACCGTCTTTCATTGCCATACGGAATTCCGGATGAGCATTCATCAGG
CGGGCAAGAATGTGAATAAAGGCCGGATAAAACTTGTGCTTATTTTTCTTTACGGTCTTTAAAAAGGCCG
TAATATCCAGCTGAACGGTCTGGTTATAGGTACATTGAGCAACTGACTGAAATGCCTCAAAATGTTCTTT
ACGATGCCATTGGGATATATCAACGGTGGTATATCCAGTGATTTTTTTCTCCATTTTAGCTTCCTTAGCT
CCTGAAAATCTCGACGGATCCAGCTTAGCGTTCATTGAATTTGATGGCCATAGGGGTTTAGATGCAACTG
TTTCTTTGAACATTGTAGAAATATATAAAGATTTTACATTAGCCTACTCTTGAAAGTCAAATTGTCGAAT
TTGATTATATTATACTCTAGAGGTGATATTAGTTAATGAGTTTATACTCGGTTATTTACAGCTTATTCAT
ATACCAGTTAACGTGTCTCATATATTCTAACTTCTTAGCATTTAACGTGTTTGCAGGTCAGCTTGACACT
GTACATAACAGCATCACTAGTGCGGCCGCCTGCAGGTCGACCATATGGTCGACCTGCAGGCGGCCGCACT
AGTGATATCACCACTTTGTACAAGAAAGCTGGGTCGGCGCGCCCACCCTTCTTCTTAGGAGTCTCCTCCT
CTTCTTCATCCTCAGAATCCTCCTCCTCGTCATCATCTGAGTCATCTTCATCAACATCCATTCCTTTCTC
AGAGTCATCATCCTCTTCAGACTCATCTTCATCATCAGACTCATCTTCCTCGTCTGATTCAGGCTTCTCT
TCTGCAGGCTTCACTTCGGCAGGTTTGGCCTTTGGCTTTGTGTCAGCCTTGACAACAGCTGCTCCAGCAT
TTCCGTTGGCAGTAACAGCAGTAGGGGCAGGAGCAGGAACAGCTTCAGGAACATCCTCATTATCCGAACT
AGTGAAGTCATCCTGCTCGATGTTGGGGGATTTGTAGCCAATGAAATGAACATTTGCTTTGGTACCGCTG
TGTGAAAGCTCAAACTCTTTATCAAAAACCAAATCAAAGCTAATCTGAGGGAACTTGTCTTGTGAAAGTG
TTCCAATAACAAGTTTAGCCCCACCAACAGTCACACTCAAAACCACAGATTCTCCAGATTTCACTGTGCA
GTCAAGTGAAGCCTGAGAAATGTGGACAAGGCTGTCTTCTTCAGGAGTCACCTTAGTAGCGTTTTTTGGT
GTCACCGCAATTCCCCAGAACTCATCTGTTTTCTGAGGAGTAACTGCTACTTTCGCCTTCTTTGCTGACA
CAGGTGCTTTAGGGGTAGTTTCATTAGCTCTCTTCTTGCTTGATGCAGGCTTCTTAGGTGTAGGCTCTTC
TTCCTCAGAATCCTCACCATCAGAATCATCTTCATCCATTCCGTCAGAATCAGACTCATCCTCTTCATCA
TCAACAGCTGGCTTCACTTCTGCAGGCTTAGCCTTTGGTTTAGCTACAGCCTTGGCAGCATTCCCAGCAG
GAACTTCTTCCTCTTCTTCCTCTTCTTCCTCAGAATAGCCTTGTGGCTCAATGTTGGGAGTTTTGTATCC
AACAAAGTAAACACTTCCTTTTCCCCAAGTGTGAGAAAGCTCAAACTCCTTGTCGAATACCAAATCACAG
AAAAGCTGAGGGATGTTCTCAGTCGATAGAGTTCCCAGAACCAAGTTCTGGTTCCCAACCTTTACATGTA
AAGGCACAAACTCTCCCTTCTTGTTTTTACATTCTCCAAGCGATGCCTGAGAAACGTGGATAAGAATGCC
TTCTTCAGGAGTCACTGTAACTGGCTTTCCTGATTTAACTTCAATTCCCCAGAACTCCATGGTGAAGGGG
GCGGCCGCGGAGCCTGCTTTTTTGTACAAAGTTGGCATTATAAAAAAGCATTGCTCATCAATTTGTTGCA
ACGAACAGGTCACTATCAGTCAAAATAAAATCATTATTTGGGGCCCGAGCTTAAGACTGGCCGTCGTTTT
ACAACGTCGTGACTGGGAAAACATCCATGCTAGCGTTAACGCGAGAGTAGGGAACTGCCAGGCATCAAAT
AAAACGAAAGGCTCAGTCGGAAGACTGGGCCTTTCGTTTTATCTGTTGTTTGTCGGTGAACGCTCTCCTG
AGTAGGACAAATCCGCCGGGAGCGGATTTGAACGTTGTGAAGCAACGGCCCGGAGGGTGGCGGGCAGGAC
GCCCGCCATAAACTGCCAGGCATCAAACTAAGCAGAAGGCCATCCTGACGGATGGCCTTTTTGCGTTTCT
ACAAACTCTTCCTGGCTAGCGGTACGCGTATTAATTGCGTTGCGCTCACTGCCCGCTTTCCAGTCGGGAA
ACCTGTCGTGCCAGCTGCATTAATGAATCGGCCAACGCGCGGGGAGAGGCGGTTTGCGTATTGGGCGCTC
TTCCGCTTCCTCGCTCACTGACTCGCTGCGCTCGGTCGTTCGGCTGCGGCGAGCGGTATCAGCTCACTCA
AAGGCGGTAATACGGTTATCCACAGAATCAGGGGATAACGCAGGAAAGAACATGTGAGCAAAAGGCCAGC
AAAAGGCCAGGAACCGTAAAAAGGCCGCGTTGCTGGCGTTTTTCCATAGGCTCCGCCCCCCTGACGAGCA
TCACAAAAATCGACGCTCAAGTCAGAGGTGGCGAAACCCGACAGGACTATAAAGATACCAGGCGTTTCCC
CCTGGAAGCTCCCTCGTGCGCTCTCCTGTTCCGACCCTGCCGCTTACCGGATACCTGTCCGCCTTTCTCC
CTTCGGGAAGCGTGGCGCTTTCTCATAGCTCACGCTGTAGGTATCTCAGTTCGGTGTAGGTCGTTCGCTC
CAAGCTGGGCTGTGTGCACGAACCCCCCGTTCAGCCCGACCGCTGCGCCTTATCCGGTAACTATCGTCTT
GAGTCCAACCCGGTAAGACACGACTTATCGCCACTGGCAGCAGCCACTGGTAACAGGATTAGCAGAGCGA
GGTATGTAGGCGGTGCTACAGAGTTCTTGAAGTGGTGGCCTAACTACGGCTACACTAGAAGGACAGTATT
TGGTATCTGCGCTCTGCTGAAGCCAGTTACCTTCGGAAAAAGAGTTGGTAGCTCTTGATCCGGCAAACAA
ACCACCGCTGGTAGCGGTGGTTTTTTTGTTTGCAAGCAGCAGATTACGCGCAGAAAAAAAGGATCTCAAG
AAGATCCTTTGATCTTTTCTACGGGGTCTGACGCTCAGTGGAACGAAAACTCACGTTAAGGGATTTTGGT
CATGCATGATATATCTCCCAATTTGTGTAGGGCTTATTATGCACGCTTAAAAATAATAAAAGCAGACTTG
ACCTGATAGTTTGGCTGTGAGCAATTATGTGCTTAGTGCATCTAACGCTTGAGTTAAGCCGCGCCGCGAA
GCGGCGTCGGCTTGAACGAATTTCTAGCTAGACATTATTTGCCGACTACCTTGGTGATCTCGCCTTTCAC
GTAGTGGACAAATTCTTCCAACTGATCTGCGCGCGAGGCCAAGCGATCTTCTTCTTGTCCAAGATAAGCC
TGTCTAGCTTCAAGTATGACGGGCTGATACTGGGCCGGCAGGCGCTCCATTGCCCAGTCGGCAGCGACAT
CCTTCGGCGCGATTTTGCCGGTTACTGCGCTGTACCAAATGCGGGACAACGTAAGCACTACATTTCGCTC
ATCGCCAGCCCAGTCGGGCGGCGAGTTCCATAGCGTTAAGGTTTCATTTAGCGCCTCAAATAGATCCTGT
TCAGGAACCGGATCAAAGAGTTCCTCCGCCGCTGGACCTACCAAGGCAACGCTATGTTCTCTTGCTTTTG
TCAGCAAGATAGCCAGATCAATGTCGATCGTGGCTGGCTCGAAGATACCTGCAAGAATGTCATTGCGCTG
CCATTCTCCAAATTGCAGTTCGCGCTTAGCTGGATAACGCCACGGAATGATGTCGTCGTGCACAACAATG
GTGACTTCTACAGCGCGGAGAATCTCGCTCTCTCCAGGGGAAGCCGAAGTTTCCAAAAGGTCGTTGATCA
AAGCTCGCCGCGTTGTTTCATCAAGCCTTACGGTCACCGTAACCAGCAAATCAATATCACTGTGTGGCTT
CAGGCCGCCATCCACTGCGGAGCCGTACAAATGTACGGCCAGCAACGTCGGTTCGAGATGGCGCTCGATG
ACGCCAACTACCTCTGATAGTTGAGTCGATACTTCGGCGATCACCGCTTCCCCCATGATGTTTAACTTTG
TTTTAGGGCGACTGCCCTGCTGCGTAACATCGTTGCTGCTCCATAACATCAAACATCGACCCACGGCGTA
ACGCGCTTGCTGCTTGGATGCCCGAGGCATAGACTGTACCCCAAAAAAACAGTCATAACAAGCCATGAAA
ACCGCCACTGCGCCGTTACCACCGCTGCGTTCGGTCAAGGTTCTGGACCAGTTGCGTGAGCGCATACGCT
ACTTGCATTACAGCTTACGAACCGAACAGGCTTATGTCCACTGGGTTCGTGCCCGAATTGATCACAGGCA
GCAACGCTCTGTCATCGTTACAATCAACATGCTACCCTCCGCGAGATCATCCGTGTTTCAAACCCGGCAG
CTTAGTTGCCGTTCTTCCGAATAGCATCGGTAACATGAGCAAAGTCTGCCGCCTTACAACGGCTCTCCCG
CTGACGCCGTCCCGGACTGATGGGCTGCCTGTATCGAGTGGTGATTTTGTGCCGAGCTGGGTGGGTGTAG
AGCGTSRAGCCCAGTCCCGTCCGCTGGTGGCGGGGGGMGACGTACACGGTCGACTCGGCCGTCCAGTCGT
AGGCGTTGCGTGCCTTCCAGGGACCCGCGTAGGCGATGCCGGCGACCTCGCCGTCCACCTCGGCGACGAG
CCAGGGATAGCGCTCCCGCAGACGGACGAGGTCGTCCGTCCACTCCTGCGGTTCCTGCGGCTCGGTACGG
AAGTTGACCGTGCTTGTCTCGATGTAGTGGTTGACGATGGTGCAGACCGCCGGCATGTCCGCCTCGGTGG
CACGGCGGATGTCGGCCGGGCGTCGTTCTGGGCTCATGGTAGATCCCCTCGATCGAGTTGAGAGTGAATA
TGAGACTCTAATTGGATACCGAGGGGAATTTATGGAACGTCAGTGGAGCATTTTTGACAAGAAATATTTG
CTAGCTGATAGTGACCTTAGGCGACTTTTGAACGCGCAATAATGGTTTCTGACGTATGTGCTTAGCTCAT
TAAACTCCAGAAACCCGCGGCTCAGTGGCTCCTTCAACGTTGCGGTTCTGTCAGTTCCAAACGTAAAACG
GCTTGTCCCGCGTCATCGGCGGGGGTCATAACGTGACTCCCTTAATTCTCCGCTCATGATCGATAATTCG
CGGTACCGAGCTCGAATTCGATTCGGAGCTCTCTTCATCGGTGATTGATTCCTTTAAAGACTTATGTTTC
TTATCTTGCTTCTGAGGCAAGTATTCAGTTACCAGTTACCACTTATATTCTGGACTTTCTGACTGCATCC
TCATTTTTCCAACATTTTAAATTTCACTATTGGCTGAATGCTTCTTCTTTGAGGAAGAAACAATTCAGAT
GGCAGAAATGTATCAACCAATGCATATATACAAATGTACCTCTTGTTCTCAAAACATCTATCGGATGGTT
CCATTTGCTTTGTCATCCAATTAGTGACTACTTTATATTATTCACTCCTCTTTATTACTATTTTCATGCG
AGGTTGCCATGTACATTATATTTGTAAGGATTGACGCTATTGAGCGTTTTTCTTCAATTTTCTTTATTTT
AGACATGGGTATGAAATGTGTGTTAGAGTTGGGTTGAATGAGATATACGTTCAAGTGAAGTGGCATACCG
TTGTCGAGTAAGGATGACCTACCCATTCTTGAGACAAATGTTACATTTTAGTATCAGAGTAAAATGTGTA
CCTATAACTCAAATTCGATTGACATGTATCCATTCAACATAAAATTAAACCAGCCTGCACCTGCATCCAC
ATTTCAAGTATTTTCAAACCGTTCGGCTCCTATCCACCGGGTGTAACAAGACGGATTCCGAATTTGGAAG
ATTTTGACTCAAATTCCCAATTTATATTGACCGTGACTAAATCAACTTTAACTTCTATAATTCTGATTAA
GCTCCCAATTTATATTCCCAACGGCACTACCTCCAAAATTTATAGACTCTCATCCCCTTTTAAACCAACT
TAGTAAACGCTCTTTTTTTTAATTTTATGAAGTTAAGTTTTTACCTTGTTTTTAAAAAGAATCGTTCATA
AGATGCCATGCCAGAACATTAGCTACACGTTACACATAGCATGCAGCCGCGGAGAATTGTTTTTCTTCGC
CACTTGTCACTCCCTTCAAACACCTAAGAGCTTCTCTCTCACAGCACACACATACAATCACATGCGTGCA
TGCATTATTACACGTGATCGCCATGCAAATCTCCTTTATAGTCTATAAATTAACTCATCCGCTTCACTCT
TTACTCAAACCAAAACTCATCAATACAAACAAGATTAAAAACATACCCCATGGGGTCTTCCAAGAATGTT
ATCAAGGAGTTCATGAGGTTTAAGGTTCGCATGGAAGGAACGGTCAATGGGCACGAGTTTGAAATAGAAG
GCGAAGGAGAGGGGAGGCCATACGAAGGCCACAATACCGTAAAGCTTAAGGTAACCAAGGGGGGACCTTT
GCCATTTGCTTGGGATATTTTGTCACCACAATTTCAGTATGGAAGCAAGGTATATGTCAAGCACCCTGCC
GACATACCAGACTATAAAAAGCTGTCATTTCCTGAAGGATTTAAATGGGAAAGGGTCATGAACTTTGAAG
ACGGTGGCGTCGTTACTGTAACCCAGGATTCCAGTTTGCAGGATGGCTGTTTCATCTACAAGGTCAAGTT
CATTGGCGTGAACTTTCCTTCCGATGGACCTGTTATGCAAAAGAAGACAATGGGCTGGGAAGCCAGCACT
GAGCGTTTGTATCCTCGTGATGGCGTGTTGAAAGGAGAGATTCATAAGGCTCTGAAGCTGAAAGACGGTG
GTCATTACCTAGTTGAATTCAAAAGTATTTACATGGCAAAGAAGCCTGTGCAGCTACCAGGGTACTACTA
TGTTGACTCCAAACTGGATATAACAAGCCACAACGAAGACTATACAATCGTTGAGCAGTATGAAAGAACC
GAGGGACGCCACCATCTGTTCCTTATGTACAAGTAAAGCGGATCCCCGATCGTTCAAACATTTGGCAATA
AAGTTTCTTAAGATTGAATCCTGTTGCCGGTCTTGCGATGATTATCATATAATTTCTGTTGAATTACGTT
AAGCATGTAATAATTAACATGTAATGCATGACGTTATTTATGAGATGGGTTTTTATGATTAGAGTCCCGC
AATTATACATTTAATACGCGATAGAAAACAAAATATAGCGCGCAAACTAGGATAAATTATCGCGCGCGGT
GTCATCTATGTTACTAGATCGGGCCTCCTGTC
[82 nt withheld, positions 8643-8724]
GCTCTGAGGGA
[160 nt withheld, positions 8736-8895]
GCCTGAATG
[44 nt withheld, positions 8905-8948]
C
[141 nt withheld, positions 8950-9090]
CCTTTGACGTTGGAGTCCACGTTCTTT
[37 nt withheld, positions 9118-9154]
ACCCTATCTCGGGCTATTCTTTTGATTTATAAGGGATTTTGCCGATTTCGGAACCACCATCAAACAGGAT
TTTCGCCTGCTGGGGCAAACCAGCGTGGACCGCTTGCTGCAACTCTCTCAGGGCCAGGCGGTGAAGGGCA
ATCAGCGCGCCATCGATGGGCCCGACGTCGCATGCCTGCAGGTCACTGGATTTTGGTTTTAGGAATTAGA
AATTTTATTGATAGAAGTATTTTACAAATACAAATACATACTAAGGGTTTCTTATATGCTCAACACATGA
GCGAAACCCTATAAGAACCCTAATTCCCTTATCTGGGAACTACTCACACATTATTCTGGAGAAAAATAGA
GAGAGATAGATTTGTAGAGAGAGACTGGTGATTTTTGCGGACTCTAGCATGGCCGCGGGATATCACAAGT
TTGTACAAAAAAGCAGGCTCCGCGGCCGCCCCCTTCACCATGGAGTTCTGGGGAATTGAAGTTAAATCAG
GAAAGCCAGTTACAGTGACTCCTGAAGAAGGCATTCTTATCCACGTTTCTCAGGCATCGCTTGGAGAATG
TAAAAACAAGAAGGGAGAGTTTGTGCCTTTACATGTAAAGGTTGGGAACCAGAACTTGGTTCTGGGAACT
CTATCGACTGAGAACATCCCTCAGCTTTTCTGTGATTTGGTATTCGACAAGGAGTTTGAGCTTTCTCACA
CTTGGGGAAAAGGAAGTGTTTACTTTGTT
