>Addgene plasmid #108446 | RCH1:HDT1,HDT2-RNAi | addgene partial sequence | sequence record 224097 | Addgene Partial NGS Result (insert-containing)
AAAACGCTACTAAGGTGACTCCTGAAGAAGACAGCCTTGTCCACATTTCTCAGGCTTCACTTGACTGCAC
AGTGAAATCTGGAGAATCTGTGGTTTTGAGTGTGACTGTTGGTGGGGCTAAACTTGTTATTGGAACACTT
TCACAAGACAAGTTCCCTCAGATTAGCTTTGATTTGGTTTTTGATAAAGAGTTTGAGCTTTCACACAGCG
GTACCAAAGCAAATGTTCATTTCATTGGCTACAAATCCCCCAACATCGAGCAGGATGACTTCACTAGTTC
GGATAATGAGGATGTTCCTGAAGCTGTTCCTGCTCCTGCCCCTACTGCTGTTACTGCCAACGGAAATGCT
GGAGCAGCTGTTGTCAAGGCTGACACAAAGCCAAAGGCCAAACCTGCCGAAGTGAAGCCTGCAGAAGAGA
AGCCTGAATCAGACGAGGAAGATGAGTCTGATGATGAAGATGAGTCTGAAGAGGATGATGACTCTGAGAA
AGGAATGGATGTTGATGAAGATGACTCAGATGATGACGAGGAGGAGGATTCTGAGGATGAAGAAGAGGAG
GAGACTCCTAAGAAGAAGGGTGGGCGCGCCGACCCAGCTTTCTTGTACAAAGTTGGCATTATAAGAAAGC
ATTGCTTATCAATTTGTTGCAACGAACAGGTCACTATCAGTCAAAATAAAATCATTATTTGCCATCCAGC
TGATATCCCCTATAGTGAGTCGTATTACATGGTCATAGCTGTTTCCTGGCAGCTCTGGCCCGTGTCTCAA
AATCTCTGATGTTACATTGCACAAGATAAAAATATATCATCATGAACAATAAAACTGTCTGCTTACATAA
ACAGTAATACAAGGGGTGTTATGAGCCATATTCAACGGGAAACGTCGAGGCCGCGATTAAATTCCAACAT
GGATGCTGATTTATATGGGTATAAATGGGCTCGCGATAATGTCGGGCAATCAGGTGCGACAATCTATCGC
TTGTATGGGAAGCCCGATGCGCCAGAGTTGTTTCTGAAACATGGCAAAGGTAGCGTTGCCAATGATGTTA
CAGATGAGATGGTCAGACTAAACTGGCTGACGGAATTTATGCCTCTTCCGACCATCAAGCATTTTATCCG
TACTCCTGATGATGCATGGTTACTCACCACTGCGATCCCCGGAAAAACAGCATTCCAGGTATTAGAAGAA
TATCCTGATTCAGGTGAAAATATTGTTGATGCGCTGGCAGTGTTCCTGCGCCGGTTGCATTCGATTCCTG
TTTGTAATTGTCCTTTTAACAGCGATCGCGTATTTCGTCTCGCTCAGGCGCAATCACGAATGAATAACGG
TTTGGTTGATGCGAGTGATTTTGATGACGAGCGTAATGGCTGGCCTGTTGAACAAGTCTGGAAAGAAATG
CATAAACTTTTGCCATTCTCACCGGATTCAGTCGTCACTCATGGTGATTTCTCACTTGATAACCTTATTT
TTGACGAGGGGAAATTAATAGGTTGTATTGATGTTGGACGAGTCGGAATCGCAGACCGATACCAGGATCT
TGCCATCCTATGGAACTGCCTCGGTGAGTTTTCTCCTTCATTACAGAAACGGCTTTTTCAAAAATATGGT
ATTGATAATCCTGATATGAATAAATTGCAGTTTCATTTGATGCTCGATGAGTTTTTCTAATCAGAATTGG
TTAATTGGTTGTAACACTGGCAGAGCATTACGCTGACTTGACGGGACGGCGCAAGCTCATGACCAAAATC
CCTTAACGTGAGTTACGCGTCGTTCCACTGAGCGTCAGACCCCGTAGAAAAGATCAAAGGATCTTCTTGA
GATCCTTTTTTTCTGCGCGTAATCTGCTGCTTGCAAACAAAAAAACCACCGCTACCAGCGGTGGTTTGTT
TGCCGGATCAAGAGCTACCAACTCTTTTTCCGAAGGTAACTGGCTTCAGCAGAGCGCAGATACCAAATAC
TGTTCTTCTAGTGTAGCCGTAGTTAGGCCACCACTTCAAGAACTCTGTAGCACCGCCTACATACCTCGCT
CTGCTAATCCTGTTACCAGTGGCTGCTGCCAGTGGCGATAAGTCGTGTCTTACCGGGTTGGACTCAAGAC
GATAGTTACCGGATAAGGCGCAGCGGTCGGGCTGAACGGGGGGTTCGTGCACACAGCCCAGCTTGGAGCG
AACGACCTACACCGAACTGAGATACCTACAGCGTGAGCTATGAGAAAGCGCCACGCTTCCCGAAGGGAGA
AAGGCGGACAGGTATCCGGTAAGCGGCAGGGTCGGAACAGGAGAGCGCACGAGGGAGCTTCCAGGGGGAA
ACGCCTGGTATCTTTATAGTCCTGTCGGGTTTCGCCACCTCTGACTTGAGCGTCGATTTTTGTGATGCTC
GTCAGGGGGGCGGAGCCTATGGAAAAACGCCAGCAACGCGGCCTTTTTACGGTTCCTGGCCTTTTGCTGG
CCTTTTGCTCACATGTTCTTTCCTGCGTTATCCCCTGATTCTGTGGATAACCGTATTACCGCCTTTGAGT
GAGCTGATACCGCTCGCCGCAGCCGAACGACCGAGCGCAGCGAGTCAGTGAGCGAGGAAGCGGAAGAGCG
CCTGATGCGGTATTTTCTCCTTACGCATCTGTGCGGTATTTCACACCGCATATGGTGCACTCTCAGTACA
ATCTGCTCTGATGCCGCATAGTTAAGCCAGTATACACTCCGCTATCGCTACGTGACTGGGTCATGGCTGC
GCCCCGACACCCGCCAACACCCGCTGACGCGCCCTGACGGGCTTGTCTGCTCCCGGCATCCGCTTACAGA
CAAGCTGTGACCGTCTCCGGGAGCTGCATGTGTCAGAGGTTTTCACCGTCATCACCGAAACGCGCGAGGC
AGGGTGCCTTGATGTGGGCGCCGGCGGTCGAGTGGCGACGGCGCGGCTTGTCCGCGCCCTGGTAGATTGC
CTGGCCGTAGGCCAGCCATTTTTGAGCGGCCAGCGGCCGCGATAGGCCGACGCGAAGCGGCGGGGCGTAG
GGAGCGCAGCGACCGAAGGGTAGGCGCTTTTTGCAGCTCTTCGGCTGTGCGCTGGCCAGACAGTTATGCA
CAGGCCAGGCGGGTTTTAAGAGTTTTAATAAGTTTTAAAGAGTTTTAGGCGGAAAAATCGCCTTTTTTCT
CTTTTATATCAGTCACTTACATGTGTGACCGGTTCCCAATGTACGGCTTTGGGTTCCCAATGTACGGGTT
CCGGTTCCCAATGTACGGCTTTGGGTTCCCAATGTACGTGCTATCCACAGGAAAGAGACCTTTTCGACCT
TTTTCCCCTGCTAGGGCAATTTGCCCTAGCATCTGCTCCGTACATTAGGAACCGGCGGATGCTTCGCCCT
CGATCAGGTTGCGGTAGCGCATGACTAGGATCGGGCCAGCCTGCCCCGCCTCCTCCTTCAAATCGTACTC
CGGCAGGTCATTTGACCCGATCAGCTTGCGCACGGTGAAACAGAACTTCTTGAACTCTCCGGCGCTGCCA
CTGCGTTCGTAGATCGTCTTGAACAACCATCTGGCTTCTGCCTTGCCTGCGGCGCGGCGTGCCAGGCGGT
AGAGAAAACGGCCGATGCCGGGATCGATCAAAAAGTAATCGGGGTGAACCGTCAGCACGTCCGGGTTCTT
GCCTTCTGTGATCTCGCGGTACATCCAATCAGCTAGCTCGATCTCGATGTACTCCGGCCGCCCGGTTTCG
CTCTTTACGATCTTGTAGCGGCTAATCAAGGCTTCACCCTCGGATACCGTCACCAGGCGGCCGTTCTTGG
CCTTCTTCGTACGCTGCATGGCAACGTGCGTGGTGTTTAACCGAATGCAGGTTTCTACCAGGTCGTCTTT
CTGCTTTCCGCCATCGGCTCGCCGGCAGAACTTGAGTACGTCCGCAACGTGTGGACGGAACACGCGGCCG
GGCTTGTCTCCCTTCCCTTCCCGGTATCGGTTCATGGATTCGGTTAGATGGGAAACCGCCATCAGTACCA
GGTCGTAATCCCACACACTGGCCATGCCGGCCGGCCCTGCGGAAACCTCTACGTGCCCGTCTGGAAGCTC
GTAGCGGATCACCTCGCCAGCTCGTCGGTCACGCTTCGACAGACGGAAAACGGCCACGTCCATGATGCTG
CGACTATCGCGGGTGCCCACGTCATAGAGCATCGGAACGAAAAAATCTGGTTGCTCGTCGCCCTTGGGCG
GCTTCCTAATCGACGGCGCACCGGCTGCCGGCGGTTGCCGGGATTCTTTGCGGATTCGATCAGCGGCCGC
TTGCCACGATTCACCGGGGCGTGCTTCTGCCTCGATGCGTTGCCGCTGGGCGGCCTGCGCGGCCTTCAAC
TTCTCCACCAGGTCATCACCCAGCGCCGCGCCGATTTGTACCGGGCCGGATGGTTTGCGACCGCTCACGC
CGATTCCTCGGGCTTGGGGGTTCCAGTGCCATTGCAGGGCCGGCAGACAACCCAGCCGCTTACGCCTGGC
CAACCGCCCGTTCCTCCACACATGGGGCATTCCACGGCGTCGGTGCCTGGTTGTTCTTGATTTTCCATGC
CGCCTCCTTTAGCCGCTAAAATTCATCTACTCATTTATTCATTTGCTCATTTACTCTGGTAGCTGCGCGA
TGTATTCAGATAGCAGCTCGGTAATGGTCTTGCCTTGGCGTACCGCGTACATCTTCAGCTTGGTGTGATC
CTCCGCCGGCAACTGAAAGTTGACCCGCTTCATGGCTGGCGTGTCTGCCAGGCTGGCCAACGTTGCAGCC
TTGCTGCTGCGTGCGCTCGGACGGCCGGCACTTAGCGTGTTTGTGCTTTTGCTCATTTTCTCTTTACCTC
ATTAACTCAAATGAGTTTTGATTTAATTTCAGCGGCCAGCGCCTGGACCTCGCGGGCAGCGTCGCCCTCG
GGTTCTGATTCAAGAACGGTTGTGCCGGCGGCGGCAGTGCCTGGGTAGCTCACGCGCTGCGTGATACGGG
ACTCAAGAATGGGCAGCTCGTACCCGGCCAGCGCCTCGGCAACCTCACCGCCGATGCGCGTGCCTTTGAT
CGCCCGCGACACGACAAAGGCCGCTTGTAGCCTTCCATCCGTGACCTCAATGCGCTGCTTAACCAGCTCC
ACCAGGTCGGCGGTGGCCCATATGTCGTAAGGGCTTGGCTGCACCGGAATCAGCACGAAGTCGGCTGCCT
TGATCGCGGACACAGCCAAGTCCGCCGCCTGGGGCGCTCCGTCGATCACTACGAAGTCGCGCCGGCCGAT
GGCCTTCACGTCGCGGTCAATCGTCGGGCGGTCGATGCCGACAACGGTTAGCGGTTGATCTTCCCGCACG
GCCGCCCAATCGCGGGCACTGCCCTGGGGATCGGAATCGACTAACAGAACATCGGCCCCGGCGAGTTGCA
GGGCGCGGGCTAGATGGGTTGCGATGGTCGTCTTGCCTGACCCGCCTTTCTGGTTAAGTACAGCGATAAC
CTTCATGCGTTCCCCTTGCGTATTTGTTTATTTACTCATCGCATCATATACGCAGCGACCGCATGACGCA
AGCTGTTTTACTCAAATACACATCACCTTTTTAGACGGCGGCGCTCGGTTTCTTCAGCGGCCAAGCTGGC
CGGCCAGGCCGCCAGCTTGGCATCAGACAAACCGGCCAGGATTTCATGCAGCCGCACGGTTGAGACGTGC
GCGGGCGGCTCGAACACGTACCCGGCCGCGATCATCTCCGCCTCGATCTCTTCGGTAATGAAAAACGGTT
CGTCCTGGCCGTCCTGGTGCGGTTTCATGCTTGTTCCTCTTGGCGTTCATTCTCGGCGGCCGCCAGGGCG
TCGGCCTCGGTCAATGCGTCCTCACGGAAGGCACCGCGCCGCCTGGCCTCGGTGGGCGTCACTTCCTCGC
TGCGCTCAAGTGCGCGGTACAGGGTCGAGCGATGCACGCCAAGCAGTGCAGCCGCCTCTTTCACGGTGCG
GCCTTCCTGGTCGATCAGCTCGCGGGCGTGCGCGATCTGTGCCGGGGTGAGGGTAGGGCGGGGGCCAAAC
TTCACGCCTCGGGCCTTGGCGGCCTCGCGCCCGCTCCGGGTGCGGTCGATGATTAGGGAACGCTCGAACT
CGGCAATGCCGGCGAACACGGTCAACACCATGCGGCCGGCCGGCGTGGTGGTGTCGGCCCACGGCTCTGC
CAGGCTACGCAGGCCCGCGCCGGCCTCCTGGATGCGCTCGGCAATGTCCAGTAGGTCGCGGGTGCTGCGG
GCCAGGCGGTCTAGCCTGGTCACTGTCACAACGTCGCCAGGGCGTAGGTGGTCAAGCATCCTGGCCAGCT
CCGGGCGGTCGCGCCTGGTGCCGGTGATCTTCTCGGAAAACAGCTTGGTGCAGCCGGCCGCGTGCAGTTC
GGCCCGTTGGTTGGTCAAGTCCTGGTCGTCGGTGCTGACGCGGGCATAGCCCAGCAGGCCAGCGGCGGCG
CTCTTGTTCATGGCGTAATGTCTCCGGTTCTAGTCGCAAGTATTCTACTTTATGCGACTAAAACACGCGA
CAAGAAAACGCCAGGAAAAGGGCAGGGCGGCAGCCTGTCGCGTAACTTAGGACTTGTGCGACATGTCGTT
TTCAGAAGACGGCTGCACTGAACGTCAGAAGCCGACTGCACTATAGCAGCGGAGGGGTTGGATCAAAGTA
CTTTAAAGTACTTTAAAGTACTTTAAAGTACTTTGATCCCGAGGGGAACCCTGTGGTTGGCATGCACATA
CAAATGGACGAACGGATAAACCTTTTCACGCCCTTTTAAATATCCGATTATTCTAATAAACGCTCTTTTC
TCTTAGGTTTACCCGCCAATATATCCTGTCAAACACTGATAGTTTAAACTGAAGGCGGGAAACGACAATC
TGATCCAAGCTCAAGCTAAGCTTCCATCAGTTGCAATGTACAGTTTCGTCTCTTGGTCGTTTGGAAGCCC
TCGCGCCTTTCCCACTGATCTCCACACATGCCCTGCCAACATCTCGTATGAGCTGTAGCTGACAGTGTTC
CCATCCTCCTTGGATTTCGCCTTAAGAGCAACAAGCTGGTCTCGTGTTAATTTGAATATAGAGACAGTGG
TATTCTCAGGTCCTGATTTAGACGGATCAAGAGGTATCTTCATACTTGGTGCAGGCTGATATTCAACATG
ATGAAAAGCAGGCTGTGGCGGGTCCCTAGCTCGGAGGAGTGTTCGATCAATGAAAGGTGGAATGGTTAGG
TCAAGACCACGAGCCATATCAGACCATGTGTTGATAAAATGAAGACCAGAGAAACCATCTGCCGCGTGAT
GTTGCATCCCAACCCCAAGTGAAGCTCCCCCACATTTAAAGAAAGTCACCTATATCATCAAACAATATCA
TTACATAACTAAAAACAGAACATACATCATCAAAGAATATCATTACAGAACTAAAAAACAGAACAACACA
AGCATTCAATAAATTAAAAAAGGGAAAGACTTTAAATTAAGCTGACCTGCAAAACGAGAAGCGGGAAAGA
GTGAATGCCAGCGGAGTGATCAACTTCGGGAATAAGCTGACGGAGATTAAGGGTAGGAGCAAAATCACCA
AAATCATCGATAACAGAAGGAGTATCAGCCACAACGAAGAGAACACCAGCACCGTTACAATCGATCTCAA
TACGACCATCATCGTCTCTCTTCAAGCGACCAGCCATAGGGTAAAAAGGGACAAGGGCTTTGGAAAGAGC
TTCCTTCATGACCTGAGGGTCAAAGAAATTGGAAGCGCCGGTGGGTCTGTAGAAGTAGACACTAGGGGTA
TGGAATCTGGGGATGACAAGGTCGACGTTGGAGTTCCAAAGATTAGTGATTGGTGTCTCGGTGGCAGGCC
GGACCATGGTGGAATCTCTGATGTTAATTTTCATATTTTTAAGAAAGATCAAACGAACAAACAAATTTTG
TTTTGAGTTTGATCTGAGAAATTGTGTGAGAAGCGAGGAGGGGTAGATATAAGTGGGTGTGAACAAAAAA
GGAAAGGTCGTAATCCTTCACCTACCGCCCCACGACCCCGCCTACTCCATCTGTCGACCAACTCTCTCAG
AAGGTTTATCATTGGTCCATCTCATCACTCGGTCCTACTTTTCTATCCGGGGTTGGTAAACCCGTTCCCT
CTGTCCTAAGGCCCAAATAATACTAATGGGCTTAAATAGTATAAAGTTCGAATGAAGAAGAAGGAAAAAA
AATTGACAAGTTGATTGTTATAGCTACCGTACAAGTTAGTCAATCGAATGCCAAAGTTTGGCTTAACTTA
ACTCATTACCACGTAGCAGAGCATAACAACAACCACCAATAACATCTAACGGCGTAAACTCACGTGTTAA
GAGAATTACGTCAGAATCCAAGAAAGTCTTTTTTTCAGTACACCACAAATAAATTATGTTGAATTTATAT
CCGAACTATACTATATTATATGAAAACATACCTCAATTAGTCATAAATTTCACATTTCATTTTAATTTAT
TAACTAATGGTTGTTGTTGCGGATAGCTTTTCTTTGCTTTCTGTTCTAAAATTATTTCTTAGCCATTATT
TGATGATCCAACTTGGTTTGAGGATCTAATAAAAATTCAATTTCTTTGAAGCATTCATTGGCTTAATGAT
CCAAACCTTTTGTCCTCCCACTCTCTAAGAAAATAAAGCAAAAGCAAAACTAAAAGAAAAGCAACTAGTA
CCGTGGGTTGGTCAATGGTAACCCATGCTACCAAATACCAATCAAAGCTTAAATGACAATTTAGTACCTT
GGGTTGGTCATGATTTAGAGCGGAACAAATATACCATACATCAAACGAGGATATACAGAGAAAATTCATG
GAAGTATGGAATTTAGAGGACAATTTCTCTTCTGGGCTACAACGGACCGGCCCATTCGCTCATTTACCCA
GAGGTATCGAGTTTGTGGACTTTTGATGCCGCTAGAGACTATTGGCATCGGATTGAAAAAAATGTTTACT
TCGTTGTTAACAATTTTCTGAATGCAATATTTTCCTTGTCATGAATATTTAAACTTGTTATTACTTTCTT
TTAGCTTAGGTGTGGACAATTATGGAGTTTACTTCAAACGAGGAAGAATCTTAAACGCTCGGTTCAGGTC
TCGAAAACAAACCAACTCACAATCCTGACTTAATTGAGGAAAACAATGCAAAACCACATGCATGCTTCCA
TATTTCTATCATAATCTTATAAGAAAAAACACTACTAAGTGAAATGATTCTGTATATATATAACCAATGC
CTTTTGTTTTGTGATATTTTATGTATATATAACTATTGACTTTTGTCATCTATGGATAGTGTCTCGGGCT
CTTGGCAAACATATTTCAAAGAAAAGTTAATGACTGTAATTAATTAATCTGAAGCTAGAAACAGAACCCC
GAGGTAAAAGAAAAAGACAGAGCACATGAAGTTTAGTACTTTTATATATTTAATATATCATTCTTTCTTA
TTGCTTATCTCTAAAGCAAAAACTTCCCTAAACCCTAAGCCAAAGGACTCAGATCGATGCAGAACCAAGA
AGGCTTGTTTTGGATTTGAGAGCCAAATGCAAAGAAAAAAACTCTGGATCCTCTAGTGATATCACAAGTT
TGTACAAAAAAGCAGGCTCCGCGGCCGCCCCCTTCACCATGGAGTTCTGGGGAATTGAAGTTAAATCAGG
AAAGCCAGTTACAGTGACTCCTGAAGAAGGCATTCTTATCCACGTTTCTCAGGCATCGCTTGGAGAATGT
AAAAACAAGAAGGGAGAGTTTGTGCCTTTACATGTAAAGGTTGGGAACCAGAACTTGGTTCTGGGAACTC
TATCGACTGAGAACATCCCTCAGCTTTTCTGTGATTTGGTATTCGACAAGGAGTTTGAGCTTTCTCACAC
TTGGGGAAAAGGAAGTGTTTACTTTGTTGGATACAAAACTCCCAACATTGAGCC
