[The description below was written by a language model from this plasmid's Addgene catalogue record.]
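Description:
RCH1:HDT1,HDT2-RNAi is a plant binary RNAi vector for Arabidopsis transformation, designed to knock down two plant-specific histone deacetylase genes, HDT1 (HD2A, AT3G44750) and HDT2 (HD2B, AT5G22650), under control of the RCH1 promoter. The catalogue lists the Gateway hairpin vector pK7GWIWG2 as the backbone, but the depositor's notes describe a more involved lineage. The CaMV 35S promoter of pK7GWIWG2(II) was first replaced with an RCH1 promoter amplified from genomic DNA. The entire RNAi cassette, including that promoter, was then moved into the binary vector pBnRGW to create a destination vector called pBnRRGWIWG. The plasmid is maintained in E. coli at low copy number under spectinomycin selection. The record does not state the plant selectable or screenable marker, nor the replication origins.

The payload is a single chimeric RNAi trigger. Roughly 0.6 kb of coding sequence from each of HDT1 and HDT2 was fused into one amplicon by two-step overlap PCR, cloned into an entry vector, and transferred by an LR Gateway reaction into the destination vector in inverted-repeat orientation. In GWIWG-type vectors the two oppositely oriented copies flank a spacer intron, so transcription yields a self-complementary hairpin RNA that is processed into small interfering RNAs, here silencing both genes at once. Using the RCH1 promoter instead of constitutive 35S restricts hairpin expression to the tissues where that promoter is active. The associated study concerns the role of HDT1/2 in controlling root meristem cell number. No full sequence or feature table is available for this plasmid. Verification relies on partial sequencing and a diagnostic digest, so element positions cannot be confirmed from the record.
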