Addgene plasmid #108446: RCH1:HDT1,HDT2-RNAi
Purpose: Arabidopsis transformation, RNAi vector targeting HDT1/HDT2 with RCH1 promoter
Depositing lab: Ton Bisseling. Depositing organization: Wageningen University, Department Plant Sciences. Publication: Plant-Specific Histone Deacetylases HDT1/2 Regulate GIBBERELLIN 2-OXIDASE2 Expression to Control Arabidopsis Root Meristem Cell Number. Li H, Torres-Garcia J, Latrasse D, Benhamed M, Schilderink S, Zhou W, Kulikova O, Hirt H, Bisseling T. Plant Cell. 2017 Sep;29(9):2183-2196. doi: 10.1105/tpc.17.00366. Epub 2017 Aug 30. PubMed 28855334.
Backbone
  Vector backbone: pK7GWIWG2
  Vector type: Plant Expression, RNAi
Growth in bacteria
  Bacterial resistance: Spectinomycin, 50 μg/mL
  Growth temperature: 37°C
  Growth strain: DH5alpha
  Copy number: Low Copy
Gene/Insert 1
  Gene/Insert name: HDT1
  Species: A. thaliana (mustard weed)
  Entrez Gene: HDA3 (a.k.a. AT3G44750, ATHD2A, HD2A, HDT1, HISTONE DEACETYLASE 2A, histone deacetylase 3)
  Promoter: RCH1
  Cloning method: Gateway Cloning
  Sequencing primers: 5′ unknown
Gene/Insert 2
  Gene/Insert name: HDT2
  Species: A. thaliana (mustard weed)
  Entrez Gene: HD2B (a.k.a. AT5G22650, ARABIDOPSIS HISTONE DEACETYLASE 2, ATHD2, ATHD2B, HD2, HDA4, HDT02, HDT2, HISTONE DEACETYLASE, HISTONE DEACETYLASE 2, MDJ22.7, MDJ22_7, histone deacetylase 2B)
  Promoter: RCH1
  Cloning method: Gateway Cloning
  Sequencing primers: 5′ unknown
Terms and licenses: Academic/Nonprofit Terms; Industry Terms: Not Available to Industry
Depositor comments: Full sequence is not available for this plasmid. Please see the diagnostic digest and partial sequencing results as references for verification To build the pRCH1:HDT1HDT2 RNAi construct (hdt1,2i), the CaMV 35S promoter in pK7GWIWG2 vector (Limpens et al., 2005) was replaced with RCH1 promoter [pK7GWIWG2(II)]. The RCH1 promoter was first amplified on genomic DNA and cloned into pENTR-D-TOPO. Then it was cut out from the vector by HindIII (partial digestion) and XbaI and recombined with two fragments of the pK7GWIWG2(II) vector in a three-point ligation. The two fragments of pK7GWIWG2(II) vector were obtained by digestion either with HindII and NcoI, or with SpeI (compatible with XbaI) and HindIII. The whole RNAi cassette including the RCH1 promoter was cut out from the vector using ApaI and HindIII and ligated into the pBnRGW binary vector digested with the same enzymes and in such way creating pBnRRGWIWG vector. The RNAi target sequences of HDT1 and HDT2 coding sequences (0.6 kb for each) were combined in one amplicon using a two-step PCR, following the procedure described by Franssen et al. (2015). In brief, the first step PCRs introduced short overlaps (15 bp) in PCR fragments of HDT1 and HDT2 coding sequences with HDT1rnai-F and HDT1rnai-R primers, or with HDT2rnai-F and HDT2rnai-R primers. These two fragments were used as templates in the second-step PCR with HDT1rnai-F and HDT2rnai-R primers. The final PCR fragment was introduced into pENTR-D-TOPO vector and recombined in inverse-repeat orientation into the pBnRRGWIWG binary vector by a LR Gateway reaction (Invitrogen).
How to cite: RCH1:HDT1,HDT2-RNAi was a gift from Ton Bisseling (Addgene plasmid # 108446 ; http://n2t.net/addgene:108446 ; RRID:Addgene_108446)
